>Addgene plasmid #184961 | pSLS.544 | addgene full sequence | sequence record 376648 | Addgene NGS Result
TGGCGAATGGG
[124 nt withheld, positions 12-135]
C
[91 nt withheld, positions 137-227]
A
[49 nt withheld, positions 229-277]
CCTTTGACGTTGGAGTCCACGTTCTTT
[37 nt withheld, positions 305-341]
ACCCTATCTCGGTCTATTCTTTTGATTTATAAGGGATTTTGCCGATTTCGGCCTATTGGTTAAAAAATGA
GCTGATTTAACAAAAATTTAACGCGAATTTTAACAAAATATTAACGCTTACAATTTAGGTGGCACTTTTC
GGGGAAATGTGCGCGGAACCCCTATTTGTTTATTTTTCTAAATACATTCAAATATGTATCCGCTCATGAG
ACAATAACCCTGATAAATGCTTCAATAATATTGAAAAAGGAAGAGTATGAGTATTCAACATTTCCGTGTC
GCCCTTATTCCCTTTTTTGCGGCATTTTGCCTTCCTGTTTTTGCTCACCCAGAAACGCTGGTGAAAGTAA
AAGATGCTGAAGATCAGTTGGGTGCACGAGTGGGTTACATCGAACTGGATCTCAACAGCGGTAAGATCCT
TGAGAGTTTTCGCCCCGAAGAACGTTTTCCAATGATGAGCACTTTTAAAGTTCTGCTATGTGGCGCGGTA
TTATCCCGTATTGACGCCGGGCAAGAGCAACTCGGTCGCCGCATACACTATTCTCAGAATGACTTGGTTG
AGTACTCACCAGTCACAGAAAAGCATCTTACGGATGGCATGACAGTAAGAGAATTATGCAGTGCTGCCAT
AACCATGAGTGATAACACTGCGGCCAACTTACTTCTGACAACGATCGGAGGACCGAAGGAGCTAACCGCT
TTTTTGCACAACATGGGGGATCATGTAACTCGCCTTGATCGTTGGGAACCGGAGCTGAATGAAGCCATAC
CAAACGACGAGCGTGACACCACGATGCCTGCAGCAATGGCAACAACGTTGCGCAAACTATTAACTGGCGA
ACTACTTACTCTAGCTTCCCGGCAACAATTAATAGACTGGATGGAGGCGGATAAAGTTGCAGGACCACTT
CTGCGCTCGGCCCTTCCGGCTGGCTGGTTTATTGCTGATAAATCTGGAGCCGGTGAGCGTGGGTCTCGCG
GTATCATTGCAGCACTGGGGCCAGATGGTAAGCCCTCCCGTATCGTAGTTATCTACACGACGGGGAGTCA
GGCAACTATGGATGAACGAAATAGACAGATCGCTGAGATAGGTGCCTCACTGATTAAGCATTGGTAACTG
TCAGACCAAGTTTACTCATATATACTTTAGATTGATTTAAAACTTCATTTTTAATTTAAAAGGATCTAGG
TGAAGATCCTTTTTGATAATCTCATGACCAAAATCCCTTAACGTGAGTTTTCGTTCCACTGAGCGTCAGA
CCCCGTAGAAAAGATCAAAGGATCTTCTTGAGATCCTTTTTTTCTGCGCGTAATCTGCTGCTTGCAAACA
AAAAAACCACCGCTACCAGCGGTGGTTTGTTTGCCGGATCAAGAGCTACCAACTCTTTTTCCGAAGGTAA
CTGGCTTCAGCAGAGCGCAGATACCAAATACTGTCCTTCTAGTGTAGCCGTAGTTAGGCCACCACTTCAA
GAACTCTGTAGCACCGCCTACATACCTCGCTCTGCTAATCCTGTTACCAGTGGCTGCTGCCAGTGGCGAT
AAGTCGTGTCTTACCGGGTTGGACTCAAGACGATAGTTACCGGATAAGGCGCAGCGGTCGGGCTGAACGG
GGGGTTCGTGCACACAGCCCAGCTTGGAGCGAACGACCTACACCGAACTGAGATACCTACAGCGTGAGCT
ATGAGAAAGCGCCACGCTTCCCGAAGGGAGAAAGGCGGACAGGTATCCGGTAAGCGGCAGGGTCGGAACA
GGAGAGCGCACGAGGGAGCTTCCAGGGGGAAACGCCTGGTATCTTTATAGTCCTGTCGGGTTTCGCCACC
TCTGACTTGAGCGTCGATTTTTGTGATGCTCGTCAGGGGGGCGGAGCCTATGGAAAAACGCCAGCAACGC
GGCCTTTTTACGGTTCCTGGCCTTTTGCTGGCCTTTTGCTCACATGTTCTTTCCTGCGTTATCCCCTGAT
TCTGTGGATAACCGTATTACCGCCTTTGAGTGAGCTGATACCGCTCGCCGCAGCCGAACGACCGAGCGCA
GCGAGTCAGTGAGCGAGGAAGCGGAAGAGCGCCTGATGCGGTATTTTCTCCTTACGCATCTGTGCGGTAT
TTCACACCGCAATGGTGCACTCTCAGTACAATCTGCTCTGATGCCGCATAGTTAAGCCAGTATACACTCC
GCTATCGCTACGTGACTGGGTCATGGCTGCGCCCCGACACCCGCCAACACCCGCTGACGCGCCCTGACGG
GCTTGTCTGCTCCCGGCATCCGCTTACAGACAAGCTGTGACCGTCTCCGGGAGCTGCATGTGTCAGAGGT
TTTCACCGTCATCACCGAAACGCGCGAGGCAGCTGCGGTAAAGCTCATCAGCGTGGTCGTGAAGCGATTC
ACAGATGTCTGCCTGTTCATCCGCGTCCAGCTCGTTGAGTTTCTCCAGAAGCGTTAATGTCTGGCTTCTG
ATAAAGCGGGCCATGTTAAGGGCGGTTTTTTCCTGTTTGGTCACTGATGCCTCCGTGTAAGGGGGATTTC
TGTTCATGGGGGTAATGATACCGATGAAACGAGAGAGGATGCTCACGATACGGGTTACTGATGATGAACA
TGCCCGGTTACTGGAACGTTGTGAGGGTAAACAACTGGCGGTATGGATGCGGCGGGACCAGAGAAAAATC
ACTCAGGGTCAATGCCAGCGCTTCGTTAATACAGATGTAGGTGTTCCACAGGGTAGCCAGCAGCATCCTG
CGATGCAGATCCGGAACATAATGGTGCAGGGCGCTGACTTCCGCGTTTCCAGACTTTACGAAACACGGAA
ACCGAAGACCATTCATGTTGTTGCTCAGGTCGCAGACGTTTTGCAGCAGCAGTCGCTTCACGTTCGCTCG
CGTATCGGTGATTCATTCTGCTAACCAGTAAGGCAACCCCGCCAGCCTAGCCGGGTCCTCAACGACAGGA
GCACGATCATGCGCACCCGTGGGGCCGCCATGCCGGCGATAATGGCCTGCTTCTCGCCGAAACGTTTGGT
GGCGGGACCAGTGACGAAGGCTTGAGCGAGGGCGTGCAAGATTCCGAATACCGCAAGCGACAGGCCGATC
ATCGTCGCGCTCCAGCGAAAGCGGTCCTCGCCGAAAATGACCCAGAGCGCTGCCGGCACCTGTCCTACGA
GTTGCATGATAAAGAAGACAGTCATAAGTGCGGCGACGATAGTCATGCCCCGCGCCCACCGGAAGGAGCT
GACTGGGTTGAAGGCTCTCAAGGGCATCGGTCGAGATCCCGGTGCCTAATGAGTGAGCTAACTTACATTA
ATTGCGTTGCGCTCACTGCCCGCTTTCCAGTCGGGAAACCTGTCGTGCCAGCTGCATTAATGAATCGGCC
AACGCGCGGGGAGAGGCGGTTTGCGTATTGGGCGCCAGGGTGGTTTTTCTTTTCACCAGTGAGACGGGCA
ACAGCTGATTGCCCTTCACCGCCTGGCCCTGAGAGAGTTGCAGCAAGCGGTCCACGCTGGTTTGCCCCAG
CAGGCGAAAATCCTGTTTGATGGTGGTTAACGGCGGGATATAACATGAGCTGTCTTCGGTATCGTCGTAT
CCCACTACCGAGATATCCGCACCAACGCGCAGCCCGGACTCGGTAATGGCGCGCATTGCGCCCAGCGCCA
TCTGATCGTTGGCAACCAGCATCGCAGTGGGAACGATGCCCTCATTCAGCATTTGCATGGTTTGTTGAAA
ACCGGACATGGCACTCCAGTCGCCTTCCCGTTCCGCTATCGGCTGAATTTGATTGCGAGTGAGATATTTA
TGCCAGCCAGCCAGACGCAGACGCGCCGAGACAGAACTTAATGGGCCCGCTAACAGCGCGATTTGCTGGT
GACCCAATGCGACCAGATGCTCCACGCCCAGTCGCGTACCGTCTTCATGGGAGAAAATAATACTGTTGAT
GGGTGTCTGGTCAGAGACATCAAGAAATAACGCCGGAACATTAGTGCAGGCAGCTTCCACAGCAATGGCA
TCCTGGTCATCCAGCGGATAGTTAATGATCAGCCCACTGACGCGTTGCGCGAGAAGATTGTGCACCGCCG
CTTTACAGGCTTCGACGCCGCTTCGTTCTACCATCGACACCACCAAGCTGGCACCCAGTTGATCGGCGCG
AGATTTAATCGCCGCGACAATTTGCGACGGCGCGTGCAGGGCCAGACTGGAGGTGGCAACGCCAATCAGC
AACGACTGTTTGCCCGCCAGTTGTTGTGCCACGCGGTTGGGAATGTAATTCAGCTCCGCCATCGCCGCTT
CCACTTTTTCCCGCGTTTTCGCAGAAACGTGGCTGGCCTGGTTCACCACGCGGGAAACGGTCTGATAAGA
GACACCGGCATACTCTGCGACATCGTATAACGTTACTGGTTTCACATTCACCACCCTGAATTGACTCTCT
TCCGGGCGCTATCATGCCATACCGCGAAAGGTTTTGCGCCATTCGATGGTGTCCGGGATCTCGACGCTCT
CCCTTATGCGACTCCTGCATTAGGAAGCAGCCCAGTAGTAGGTTGAGGCCGTTGAGCACCGCCGCCGCAA
GGAATGGTGCATGCAAGGAGATGGCGCCCAACAGTCCCCCGGCCACGGGGCCTGCCACCATACCCACGCC
GAAACAAGCGCTCATGAGCCCGAAGTGGCGAGCCCGATCTTCCCCATCGGTGATGTCGGCGATATAGGCG
CCAGCAACCGCACCTGTGGCGCCGGTGATGCCGGCCACGATGCGTCCGGCGTAGAGGATCGAGATCTCGA
TCCCGCGAAATTAATACGACTCACTATAGGGGAATTGTGAGCGGATAACAATTCCCCTCTAGGATCCGAA
TTCAAATAATTTTGTTTAACTTTAAGAAGGAGATATACATATGAAATCCGCTGAATATTTGAACACTTTT
AGATTGAGAAATCTCGGCCTACCTGTCATGAACAATTTGCATGACATGTCTAAGGCGACTCGCATATCTG
TTGAAACACTTCGGTTGTTAATCTATACAGCTGATTTTCGCTATAGGATCTACACTGTAGAAAAGAAAGG
CCCAGAGAAGAGAATGAGAACCATTTACCAACCTTCTCGAGAACTTAAAGCCTTACAAGGATGGGTTCTA
CGTAACATTTTAGATAAACTGTCGTCATCTCCTTTTTCTATTGGATTTGAAAAGCACCAATCTATTTTGA
ATAATGCTACCCCGCATATTGGGGCAAACTTTATACTGAATATTGATTTGGAGGATTTTTTCCCAAGTTT
AACTGCTAACAAAGTTTTTGGAGTGTTCCATTCTCTTGGTTATAATCGACTAATATCTTCAGTTTTGACA
AAAATATGTTGTTATAAAAATCTGCTACCACAAGGTGCTCCATCATCACCTAAATTAGCTAATCTAATAT
GTTCTAAACTTGATTATCGTATTCAGGGTTATGCAGGTAGTCGGGGCTTGATATATACGAGATATGCCGA
TGATCTCACCTTATCTGCACAGTCTATGAAAAAGGTTGTTAAAGCACGTGATTTTTTATTTTCTATAATC
CCAAGTGAAGGATTGGTTATTAACTCAAAAAAAACTTGTATTAGTGGGCCTCGTAGTCAGAGGAAAGTTA
CAGGTTTAGTTATTTCACAAGAGAAAGTTGGGATAGGTAGAGAAAAATATAAAGAAATTAGAGCAAAGAT
ACATCATATATTTTGCGGTAAGTCTTCTGAGATAGAACACGTTAGGGGATGGTTGTCATTTATTTTAAGT
GTGGATTCAAAAAGCCATAGGAGATTAATAACTTATATTAGCAAATTAGAAAAAAAATATGGAAAGAACC
CTTTAAATAAAGCGAAGACCTAACATTTAACTATGATAAGATTCCGTATGCGCACCCTTAGCGAGAGGTT
TATCATTAAGGTCAACCTCTGGATGTTGTTTCGGCATCCTGCATTGAATCTGAGTTACTGTCTGTTTTCC
TGAATTCCATGGAAGAGGTAGTACGCGCTTTACAGGAGAATGGGACATGTTAATTTGGCTGGCCGAACAT
TTGGTCAAATATTATTCCGGCTTTAACGAATTCAGGAAACCCGTTTTTTCTGACGTAAGGGTGCGCATAC
GGAATCTAGCGGCCGCACTCGAGCACCACCACCACCACCACTGAGATCCGGCTGCTAACAAAGCCCGAAA
GGAAGCTGAGTTGGCTGCTGCCACCGCTGAGCAATAACTAGCATAACCCCTTGGGGCCTCTAAACGGGTC
TTGAGGGGTTTTTTGCTGAAAGGAGGAACTATATCCGGAT
Features (pLannotate 1.2.2; 20 found; start..end, strand, type, name):
     12..440     +  rep_origin     f1 ori (sequence partly withheld): f1 bacteriophage origin of replication; arrow indicates direction of (+) strand synthesis
    493..597     +  promoter       AmpR promoter: bla
    598..1458    +  CDS            AmpR: β-lactamase; bla; confers resistance to ampicillin, carbenicillin, and related antibiotics
   1629..2217    +  rep_origin     ori: high-copy-number ColE1/pMB1/pBR322/pUC origin of replication
   2403..2542    -  misc_feature   bom: basis of mobility region from pBR322
   2644..2835    -  CDS            rop: Rop protein, which maintains plasmids at low copy number; rop
   2852..3232    +  CDS            YPB1_ECOLX: Protein predicted: Swiss-Prot protein existence level 4. From Escherichia coli.
   3304..3595    -  CDS            TcR (fragment): tetracycline efflux protein; tet; confers resistance to tetracycline
   3610..3631    -  protein_bind   CAP binding site: CAP binding activates transcription in the presence of cAMP. E. coli catabolite activator protein
   3644..4726    -  CDS            lacI: lac repressor; lacI; The lac repressor binds to the lac operator to inhibit transcription in E. coli. This inhibition can be relieved by adding lactose or isopropyl-β-D-thiogalactopyranoside (IPTG).
   4727..4804    -  promoter       lacI promoter: lacI
   4812..5091    -  CDS            TcR (fragment): tetracycline efflux protein; tet; confers resistance to tetracycline
   5113..5131    +  promoter       T7 promoter: promoter for bacteriophage T7 RNA polymerase
   5132..5156    +  protein_bind   lac operator: The lac repressor binds to the lac operator to inhibit transcription in E. coli. This inhibition can be relieved by adding lactose or isopropyl-β-D-thiogalactopyranoside (IPTG). lac repressor encoded by lacI
   5182..5204    +  RBS            RBS: efficient ribosome binding site from bacteriophage T7 gene 10 (Olins and Rangwala, 1989)
   5212..6171    +  CDS            RT86_ECOLX: Protein predicted: Swiss-Prot protein existence level 4. Participates in the synthesis of a msDNA (a branched RNA linked by a 2',5'-phosphodiester linkage to a single-stranded DNA) of unknown function. The retron transcript serves as primer and template to the reaction, and codes for the RT. From Escherichia coli.
   6338..6394    +  CDS            mraY (fragment): MRAY_ECOLI - Also known as murX. Experimental evidence at protein level: Swiss-Prot protein existence level 1. Catalyzes the initial step of the lipid cycle reactions in the biosynthesis of the cell wall peptidoglycan: transfers peptidoglycan precursor phospho-MurNAc-pentapeptide from UDP-MurNAc- pentapeptide onto the lipid carrier undecaprenyl phosphate, yielding undecaprenyl-pyrophosphoryl-MurNAc-pentapeptide, known as lipid I. From Escherichia coli (strain K12).
   6455..6472    +  CDS            9xHis (fragment): 9xHis affinity tag
   6482..6531    +  CDS            SET1 (fragment): solubility-enhancement tag derived from T7 phage gene 10B
   6539..6586    +  terminator     T7 terminator: transcription terminator for bacteriophage T7 RNA polymerase
