[The description below was written by a language model from this plasmid's Addgene catalogue record and pLannotate feature annotations shown in this document.]
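Description:
pSLS.544 is a bacterial expression plasmid built on the pET-21(+) backbone for retron-based recombineering in E. coli. It is maintained through a ColE1/pMB1-type origin and selected with ampicillin via the β-lactamase gene. The sequence also carries an f1 phage origin and the pBR322-derived bom and rop elements. The catalogue lists it as high copy, although rop normally moderates copy number. A plasmid-borne lacI gene under its own promoter supplies lac repressor.

The payload sits under a T7 promoter with an adjacent lac operator, so expression requires a host that provides T7 RNA polymerase and is induced by IPTG or lactose. Downstream of the T7 gene 10 ribosome binding site is the Eco1 (Ec86) retron reverse transcriptase, followed by an engineered retron non-coding RNA and then the T7 terminator. The reverse transcriptase uses the ncRNA as both primer and template to make multicopy single-stranded DNA inside the cell. Here the reverse-transcribed region has been replaced with a recombineering donor encoding the murF G1359A substitution. The ncRNA is not annotated as such. A short match to mraY in this region probably reflects the donor homology, since mraY lies immediately next to murF on the chromosome. The His-tag and T7 gene 10B fragments near the terminator look like leftover pET vector sequence rather than functional fusions.

In this variant the complementary a1/a2 regions of the ncRNA are extended to 22 bp. According to the stated purpose, it serves to test how a1/a2 length affects murF editing by retron recombineering. The record lists no single-stranded annealing protein or other recombineering helper on this plasmid.
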