Addgene plasmid #184961: pSLS.544
Purpose: Test effect of a1/a2 length on editing murF using retron recombineering
Depositing lab: Seth Shipman. Depositing organization: J. David Gladstone Institutes. Publication: Precise genome editing across kingdoms of life using retron-derived DNA. Lopez SC, Crawford KD, Lear SK, Bhattarai-Kline S, Shipman SL. Nat Chem Biol. 2022 Feb;18(2):199-206. doi: 10.1038/s41589-021-00927-y. Epub 2021 Dec 23. PubMed 34949838.
Backbone
  Vector backbone: pET-21(+)
  Vector type: Bacterial Expression
Growth in bacteria
  Bacterial resistance: Ampicillin, 100 μg/mL
  Growth temperature: 37°C
  Growth strain: DH5alpha
  Copy number: High Copy
Gene/Insert
  Gene/Insert name: Eco1 RT and recombineering ncRNA, murF G1359A, a1/a2 length: 22
  Species: E. coli
  Mutation: murF donor G1359A, a1/a2 length extended to 22 bp
  Promoter: T7/lac
  Cloning method: Unknown
Terms and licenses: Academic/Nonprofit Terms; Industry Terms: Not Available to Industry
How to cite: pSLS.544 was a gift from Seth Shipman (Addgene plasmid # 184961 ; http://n2t.net/addgene:184961 ; RRID:Addgene_184961)
